>Addgene plasmid #130265 | pTV001 | addgene full sequence | sequence record 257613 | Addgene NGS Result
AAGAAACCAATTGTCCATATTGCATCAGACATTGCCGTCACTGCGTCTTTTACTGGCTCTTCTCGCTAAC
CAAACCGGTAACCCCGCTTATTAAAAGCATTCTGTAACAAAGCGGGACCAAAGCCATGACAAAAACGCGT
AACAAAAGTGTCTATAATCACGGCAGAAAAGTCCACATTGATTATTTGCACGGCGTCACACTTTGCTATG
CCATAGCATTTTTATCCATAAGATTAGCGGATCCTACCTGACGCTTTTTATCGCAACTCTCTACTGTTTC
TCCATACCCGTTTTTTGGGCTAACAGGAGGAATTAACCATGGATAAAGTGTTCTCTCTTAAGTATAGTTT
TTTAGCCAAAGGTTTTATTGCTGTTTCTGAACTTGCCCGTCGCGTTTCTGTTAAAGGGAAACTGAAGAGT
GCTTCATCAATAATTATTTCACCAATAACAATTGCTATTGTTTCTTATGCACCCCCATCTCTTGCTGCAA
CAGTTAATGCAGATATATCGTATCAAACATTTCGGGATTTTGCCGAAAATAAAGGAGCTTTTATAGTTGG
CGCATCAAATATAAATCATCATCATCATCATCATCATCATCTCGAGATCTACGATAAGAATGGAGTGTTA
GTTGGAGTGCTTGATAAAGCTCCAATGCCTGATTTTAGTAGCGCCACGATGAATACAGGGACATTACCAC
CAGGAGACCATACACTGTACTCACCTCAATATGTTGTCACAGCAAAGCATGTTAATGGATCAGATATAAT
GAGTTTTGGACATATTCAAAATAATTATACTGTAGTAGGAGAGAACAACCATAATAGCCTTGATATTAAA
ATACGGCGTTTAAATAAGATTGTCACGGAGGTCGCCCCTGCAGAAATCTCCAGTGTTGGAGCTGTAAATG
GCGCTTATCAAGAAGGGGGGCGTTTTAAAGCCTTTTATAGGCTTGGAGGTGGATTGCAATATATAAAGGA
TAAAAATGGGAATCTTACACCGGTATATACAAATGGTGGTTTCCTAACCGGAGGTACTATCAGTGCTTTA
AGCTCATATAACAATGGCCAAATGATTACCGCACCTACAGGCGATATATTTAATCCAGCTAATGGGCCTC
TTGCAAACTATCTAAATAAAGGTGATAGTGGCTCTCCTTTATTTGCGTATGACTCTCTGGACAAAAAATG
GGTTTTAGTTGGCGTTCTGTCATCAGGAAGCGAGCATGGTAATAACTGGGTTGTCACAACTCAAGATTTT
CTTCATCAGCAACCAAAACATGATTTTGATAAAACAATATCATATGACTCTGAAAAGGGTAGCTTACAAT
GGAGATATAATAAAAATTCAGGAGTGGGAACATTAAGTCAAGAGAGCGTTGTGTGGGACATGCATGGAAA
AAAAGGGGGAGATCTAAACGCAGGTAAAAATCTTCAATTTACAGGAAATAATGGAGAGATTATTTTACAC
GACTCTATAGATCAAGGGGCTGGCTATTTGCAGTTTTTTGACAACTACACAGTTACATCCTTAACTGACC
AAACATGGACCGGAGGTGGTATCATTACTGAAAAAGGTGTAAATGTGCTTTGGCAGGTTAATGGTGTTAA
TGATGATAACTTACATAAAGTTGGTGAAGGCACATTAACTGTTAATGGAAAAGGGGTTAATAATGGAGGA
CTGAAAGTCGGTGATGGAACCGTAATTCTGAATCAACGCCCTGATGATAATGGACACAAGCAAGCCTTTA
GCTCTATTAACATTTCCAGTGGTCGTGCAACAGTTATACTTTCAGATGCTAATCAAGTTAACCCAGATAA
AATATCATGGGGATATAGAGGCGGTACTCTTGATTTAAATGGAAATAATGTAAACTTTACTCGTCTTCAG
GCTGCAGATTATGGTGCTATTGTTTCTAACAATAACAAAAACAAATCTGAATTAACACTTAAATTACAAA
CACTAAATGAAAATGACATTAGTGTTGATGTGAAGACATATGAAGTTTTTGGGGGGCATGGTAGTCCAGG
TGACTTATATTATGTTCCTGCATCAAATACTTACTTTATCCTGAAATCAAAGGCGTACGGTCCATTTTTC
AGTGATTTAGATAATACCAATGTCTGGCAAAATGTTGGTCACGATCGTGATAAAGCGATTCAAATCGTGA
AACAGCAGAAGATTGGGGAAAGCTCTCAACCTTATATGTTTCATGGACAACTTAATGGTTATATGGATGT
AAATATACATCCACTCTCTGGTAAGGATGTGCTGACTCTTGATGGTTCTGTTAATCTGCCCGAAGGGGTG
ATAACGAAAAAGTCAGGTACTCTGATATTTCAAGGGCATCCGGTGATTCATGCTGGAATGACAACCTCAG
CCGGCCAGAGTGATTGGGAAAATCGTCAGTTTACAATGGATAAACTGAGGCTTGATGCAGCAACATTCCA
TCTCTCCAGAAATGCTCATATGCAGGGAGATATTAGTGCTGCCAACGGAAGCACCGTCATTCTGGGAAGT
TCTCGGGTCTTTACTGACAAGAATGACGGAACCGGTAATGCGGCATCTTCTGTTGAAGGGAGTTCCATTG
CAACAACAGCTGGTGACCAAAGTTATTACAGCGGTAATGTGCTGCTGGAAAACCATTCGTCTCTAGAGGT
CAGGGAGAATTTTACTGGTGGTATTGAGGCTTATGACAGTTCTGTTAGTGTGACCTCTCAGAATGCTATT
TTTGACCATGTTGGTAGCTTTGTTAACAGTAGTCTGCTTCTCGAAAAAGGAGCAAAACTGACAGCACAGA
GTGGTATTTTCACAAATAATACTATGAAAATAAAAGAAAACGCCTCCCTGACTCTGACAGGGATACCTTC
TGTAGGAAAGCCAGGGTATTATTCACCTGTGACCTCGACTACTGAAGGAATTCATCTCGGTGAGCGAGCC
AGCCTTTCAGTGAAAAATATGGGCTATCTGAGTTCAAATATTACAGCAGAGAACTCTGCAGCAATTATTA
ATCTGGGAGACAGTAATGCAACTATCGGGAAGACGGACTCTCCATTATTCAGTACCTTAATGAGGGGATA
TAATGCTGTTTTGCAGGGCAATATTATGGGGCCCCAGAGCTCAGTGAATATGAACAATGCTCTGTGGCAC
TCTGATAGAAATTCGGAACTCAAAGAGCTGAAAGCCAACGACTCCCAAATAGAGTTGGGTGTAAGAGGGC
ATTTTGCAAAACTGCGGGTAAAAGAGCTTATTGCGTCTAACTCAGTGTTTCTTGTACATGCAAACAATAG
CCAGGCTGACCAGTTGAACGTTACCGACAAACTGCAGGGCAGCAACAATACTATTCTTGTTGACTTTTTT
AACAAAGCAGCCAATGGTACAAATGTGACGTTAATTACTGCACCAAAAGGCAGTGATGAAAATACATTCA
AAGCCGGAACCCAGCAGATTGGATTCAGTAATATCACGCCAGAAATCAGGACAGAAAATACGGATACAGC
CACACAGTGGGTGCTGACTGGATATCAGTCTGTCGCTGATGCCAGAGCCTCGAAAATCGCAACGGACTTT
ATGGATTCAGGTTATAAATCTTTCCTGACGGAAGTCAATAATCTGAACAAACGTATGGGAGATTTACGGG
ATAGTCAGGGAGATGCTGGAGGGTGGGCGCGTATCATGAATGGTACCGGTTCAGGTGGGAGTGGTTACAG
AGATAACTATACCCACGTTCAGATTGGTGCAGACAGAAAGCATGAGCTGAACGGTATAGATTTATTCACC
GGTGCATTACTGACTTATACAGACAACAATGCTAGCAGCCAGGCTTTCAGCGGTAAAACAAAATCGCTAG
GGGGAGGGGTGTATGCATCAGGTCTCTTTGAGTCTGGAGCTTATTTTGACCTGATTGGTAAATATCTCCA
TCATGATAATCGGTATACGTTGAATTTTGCCTCCTTGGGGGAAAGAAGCTACACCTCCCATTCTTTGTAT
GCTGGAGCTGAAATCGGGTATCGTTATCACATGTCAGAAAATACATGGGTGGAACCACAGATGGAACTGG
TTTATGGTTCGGTATCAGGAAAGTCATTTAACTGGAAAGACCAGGGAATGCAACTGAGTATGAAAGACAA
AGACTATCACCCACTAATTGGTCGAACAGGTGTGGATGTAGGTAGAGCGTTCTCTGGAGATACCTGGAAA
GTAACAGTACGTGCAGGACTGGGTTACCAGTTCGATTTGCTGGCAAATGGAGAAACTGTTTTACAGGATG
CTTCTGGTAAAAAACACTTCAAAGGTGAAAAAGACAGCAGGATGCTAATGAACGTGGGGACGAATGTGGA
AGTTAAAGACAATATGCGTTTTGGTCTGGAGTTGGAGAAGTCGGCGTTTGGGAGATATAACATAGACAAC
TCTATAAATGCTAACTTCCGTTATTATTTCTGAAAGCTTTCTAGAACAAAAACTCATCTCAGAAGAGGAT
CTGAATAGCGCCGTCGACCATCATCATCATCATCATTGAGTTTAAACGGTCTCCAGCTTGGCTGTTTTGG
CGGATGAGAGAAGATTTTCAGCCTGATACAGATTAAATCAGAACGCAGAAGCGGTCTGATAAAACAGAAT
TTGCCTGGCGGCAGTAGCGCGGTGGTCCCACCTGACCCCATGCCGAACTCAGAAGTGAAACGCCGTAGCG
CCGATGGTAGTGTGGGGTCTCCCCATGCGAGAGTAGGGAACTGCCAGGCATCAAATAAAACGAAAGGCTC
AGTCGAAAGACTGGGCCTTTCGTTTTATCTGTTGTTTGTCGGTGAACGCTCTCCTGAGTAGGACAAATCC
GCCGGGAGCGGATTTGAACGTTGCGAAGCAACGGCCCGGAGGGTGGCGGGCAGGACGCCCGCCATAAACT
GCCAGGCATCAAATTAAGCAGAAGGCCATCCTGACGGATGGCCTTTTTGCGTTTCTACAAACTCTTTTGT
TTATTTTTCTAAATACATTCAAATATGTATCCGCTCATGAGACAATAACCCTGATAAATGCTTCAATAAT
ATTGAAAAAGGAAGAGTATGAGTATTCAACATTTCCGTGTCGCCCTTATTCCCTTTTTTGCGGCATTTTG
CCTTCCTGTTTTTGCTCACCCAGAAACGCTGGTGAAAGTAAAAGATGCTGAAGATCAGTTGGGTGCACGA
GTGGGTTACATCGAACTGGATCTCAACAGCGGTAAGATCCTTGAGAGTTTTCGCCCCGAAGAACGTTTTC
CAATGATGAGCACTTTTAAAGTTCTGCTATGTGGCGCGGTATTATCCCGTGTTGACGCCGGGCAAGAGCA
ACTCGGTCGCCGCATACACTATTCTCAGAATGACTTGGTTGAGTACTCACCAGTCACAGAAAAGCATCTT
ACGGATGGCATGACAGTAAGAGAATTATGCAGTGCTGCCATAACCATGAGTGATAACACTGCGGCCAACT
TACTTCTGACAACGATCGGAGGACCGAAGGAGCTAACCGCTTTTTTGCACAACATGGGGGATCATGTAAC
TCGCCTTGATCGTTGGGAACCGGAGCTGAATGAAGCCATACCAAACGACGAGCGTGACACCACGATGCCT
GTAGCAATGGCAACAACGTTGCGCAAACTATTAACTGGCGAACTACTTACTCTAGCTTCCCGGCAACAAT
TAATAGACTGGATGGAGGCGGATAAAGTTGCAGGACCACTTCTGCGCTCGGCCCTTCCGGCTGGCTGGTT
TATTGCTGATAAATCTGGAGCCGGTGAGCGTGGGTCTCGCGGTATCATTGCAGCACTGGGGCCAGATGGT
AAGCCCTCCCGTATCGTAGTTATCTACACGACGGGGAGTCAGGCAACTATGGATGAACGAAATAGACAGA
TCGCTGAGATAGGTGCCTCACTGATTAAGCATTGGTAACTGTCAGACCAAGTTTACTCATATATACTTTA
GATTGATTTAAAACTTCATTTTTAATTTAAAAGGATCTAGGTGAAGATCCTTTTTGATAATCTCATGACC
AAAATCCCTTAACGTGAGTTTTCGTTCCACTGAGCGTCAGACCCCGTAGAAAAGATCAAAGGATCTTCTT
GAGATCCTTTTTTTCTGCGCGTAATCTGCTGCTTGCAAACAAAAAAACCACCGCTACCAGCGGTGGTTTG
TTTGCCGGATCAAGAGCTACCAACTCTTTTTCCGAAGGTAACTGGCTTCAGCAGAGCGCAGATACCAAAT
ACTGTCCTTCTAGTGTAGCCGTAGTTAGGCCACCACTTCAAGAACTCTGTAGCACCGCCTACATACCTCG
CTCTGCTAATCCTGTTACCAGTGGCTGCTGCCAGTGGCGATAAGTCGTGTCTTACCGGGTTGGACTCAAG
ACGATAGTTACCGGATAAGGCGCAGCGGTCGGGCTGAACGGGGGGTTCGTGCACACAGCCCAGCTTGGAG
CGAACGACCTACACCGAACTGAGATACCTACAGCGTGAGCTATGAGAAAGCGCCACGCTTCCCGAAGGGA
GAAAGGCGGACAGGTATCCGGTAAGCGGCAGGGTCGGAACAGGAGAGCGCACGAGGGAGCTTCCAGGGGG
AAACGCCTGGTATCTTTATAGTCCTGTCGGGTTTCGCCACCTCTGACTTGAGCGTCGATTTTTGTGATGC
TCGTCAGGGGGGCGGAGCCTATGGAAAAACGCCAGCAACGCGGCCTTTTTACGGTTCCTGGCCTTTTGCT
GGCCTTTTGCTCACATGTTCTTTCCTGCGTTATCCCCTGATTCTGTGGATAACCGTATTACCGCCTTTGA
GTGAGCTGATACCGCTCGCCGCAGCCGAACGACCGAGCGCAGCGAGTCAGTGAGCGAGGAAGCGGAAGAG
CGCCTGATGCGGTATTTTCTCCTTACGCATCTGTGCGGTATTTCACACCGCATATGGTGCACTCTCAGTA
CAATCTGCTCTGATGCCGCATAGTTAAGCCAGTATACACTCCGCTATCGCTACGTGACTGGGTCATGGCT
GCGCCCCGACACCCGCCAACACCCGCTGACGCGCCCTGACGGGCTTGTCTGCTCCCGGCATCCGCTTACA
GACAAGCTGTGACCGTCTCCGGGAGCTGCATGTGTCAGAGGTTTTCACCGTCATCACCGAAACGCGCGAG
GCAGCAGATCAATTCGCGCGCGAAGGCGAAGCGGCATGCATAATGTGCCTGTCAAATGGACGAAGCAGGG
ATTCTGCAAACCCTATGCTACTCCGTCAAGCCGTCAATTGTCTGATTCGTTACCAATTATGACAACTTGA
CGGCTACATCATTCACTTTTTCTTCACAACCGGCACGGAACTCGCTCGGGCTGGCCCCGGTGCATTTTTT
AAATACCCGCGAGAAATAGAGTTGATCGTCAAAACCAACATTGCGACCGACGGTGGCGATAGGCATCCGG
GTGGTGCTCAAAAGCAGCTTCGCCTGGCTGATACGTTGGTCCTCGCGCCAGCTTAAGACGCTAATCCCTA
ACTGCTGGCGGAAAAGATGTGACAGACGCGACGGCGACAAGCAAACATGCTGTGCGACGCTGGCGATATC
AAAATTGCTGTCTGCCAGGTGATCGCTGATGTACTGACAAGCCTCGCGTACCCGATTATCCATCGGTGGA
TGGAGCGACTCGTTAATCGCTTCCATGCGCCGCAGTAACAATTGCTCAAGCAGATTTATCGCCAGCAGCT
CCGAATAGCGCCCTTCCCCTTGCCCGGCGTTAATGATTTGCCCAAACAGGTCGCTGAAATGCGGCTGGTG
CGCTTCATCCGGGCGAAAGAACCCCGTATTGGCAAATATTGACGGCCAGTTAAGCCATTCATGCCAGTAG
GCGCGCGGACGAAAGTAAACCCACTGGTGATACCATTCGCGAGCCTCCGGATGACGACCGTAGTGATGAA
TCTCTCCTGGCGGGAACAGCAAAATATCACCCGGTCGGCAAACAAATTCTCGTCCCTGATTTTTCACCAC
CCCCTGACCGCGAATGGTGAGATTGAGAATATAACCTTTCATTCCCAGCGGTCGGTCGATAAAAAAATCG
AGATAACCGTTGGCCTCAATCGGCGTTAAACCCGCCACCAGATGGGCATTAAACGAGTATCCCGGCAGCA
GGGGATCATTTTGCGCTTCAGCCATACTTTTCATACTCCCGCCATTCAGAG
Features (pLannotate 1.2.2; 12 found; start..end, strand, type, name):
      1..285     +  promoter       araBAD promoter: araBAD; promoter of the L-arabinose operon of E. coli; the araC regulatory gene is transcribed in the opposite direction (Guzman et al., 1995)
    319..4440    +  CDS            eatA: EATA_ECOH1 - Experimental evidence at protein level: Swiss-Prot protein existence level 1. Autotransporter serine protease probably involved in virulence. From Escherichia coli O78:H11 (strain H10407 / ETEC).
   4499..4516    +  CDS            capTEV™ (fragment): composite tag for in vivo biotinylation, TEV protease cleavage, and 6xHis tagging
   4623..4738    +  ncRNA          5S rRNA: Accession: RF00001 - 5S ribosomal RNA
   4742..4828    +  terminator     rrnB T1 terminator: Escherichia coli rrnB; transcription terminator T1 from the E. coli rrnB gene
   4920..4947    +  terminator     rrnB T2 terminator: transcription terminator T2 from the E. coli rrnB gene
   4966..5057    +  promoter       AmpR promoter: bla
   5058..5918    +  CDS            AmpR: β-lactamase; bla; confers resistance to ampicillin, carbenicillin, and related antibiotics
   6089..6677    +  rep_origin     ori: high-copy-number ColE1/pMB1/pBR322/pUC origin of replication
   6863..7003    -  misc_feature   bom: basis of mobility region from pBR322
   7105..7145    -  CDS            rop (fragment): Rop protein, which maintains plasmids at low copy number; rop
   7267..8145    -  CDS            araC: L-arabinose regulatory protein; araC
