[The description below was written by a language model from this plasmid's Addgene catalogue record and pLannotate feature annotations shown in this document.]
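Description:
pTV001 is a bacterial expression plasmid built on the commercial pBAD/myc-HisB backbone. It carries a modified copy of eatA, the gene for an autotransporter serine protease of enterotoxigenic Escherichia coli that is associated with virulence. The roughly 4.1 kb insert was cloned between the NcoI and HindIII sites, both of which are retained, giving a total size of about 8.2 kb. The plasmid replicates from a ColE1/pMB1-type origin, recorded as high copy, and is selected with ampicillin through the bla β-lactamase gene. A pBR322 bom region and a small remnant of rop are also annotated in the backbone.

Expression is driven by the araBAD promoter. The divergently transcribed araC regulator is encoded on the same plasmid, so transcription of eatA is induced by L-arabinose and otherwise kept low. The rrnB T1 and T2 terminators lie downstream of the cloning region. The defining feature is an internal tag: a sequence encoding eight histidines, together with an XhoI site, was inserted between nucleotides 258 and 259 of eatA at a position described as permissive. A terminal tag could be lost or could interfere when an autotransporter is secreted and processed, whereas an internal polyhistidine in a tolerated site should stay with the protein and allow metal-affinity purification or detection. A short His-tag-like fragment annotated downstream of the eatA reading frame most likely reflects the backbone's own C-terminal tag region, and the record does not indicate that it is fused to EatA. The depositor notes two substitutions in the insert, V749A and E1127G, which are not known to affect function. The associated work concerns degradation of the intestinal MUC2 mucin barrier by enterotoxigenic E. coli, which is consistent with using the plasmid to produce recombinant EatA.
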