Addgene plasmid #130265: pTV001
Purpose: EatA expression plasmid containing 8His encoding region in permissive site of eatA gene
Depositing lab: James Fleckenstein. Depositing organization: Washington University in Saint Louis. Publication: Enterotoxigenic Escherichia coli degrades the host MUC2 mucin barrier to facilitate critical pathogen-enterocyte interactions in human small intestine. Sheikh A, Wangdi T, Vickers TJ, Aaron B, Palmer M, Miller MJ, Kim S, Herring C, Simoes R, Crainic JA, Gildersleeve JC, van der Post S, Hansson GC, Fleckenstein JM. Infect Immun. 2021 Nov 22:IAI0057221. doi: 10.1128/IAI.00572-21. PubMed 34807735.
Backbone
  Vector backbone: pBAD/myc-HisB
  Backbone manufacturer: ThermoFisher Scientific
  Backbone size w/o insert (bp): 4092
  Total vector size (bp): 8171
  Modifications to backbone: none
  Vector type: Bacterial Expression
Growth in bacteria
  Bacterial resistance: Ampicillin, 100 μg/mL
  Growth temperature: 37°C
  Growth strain: DH5alpha
  Copy number: High Copy
Gene/Insert
  Gene/Insert name: eatA::His8
  Species: Escherichia coli, Enterotoxigenic
  Insert size (bp): 4121
  Mutation: 8His polyhistidine encoding region and XhoI site inserted between nucleotides 258-259 of eatA
  Promoter: araBAD
  Tag / fusion protein: polyhistidine (internal)
  Cloning method: Restriction Enzyme; 5′ cloning site NcoI (not destroyed); 3′ cloning site HindIII (not destroyed)
  Sequencing primers: 5′ M13f; 3′ M13R
Terms and licenses: Academic/Nonprofit Terms; Industry Terms: Not Available to Industry
Depositor comments: Please note: Plasmid contains V749A and E1127G mutations in eatA::His8. These mutations are not known to affect plasmid function.
How to cite: pTV001 was a gift from James Fleckenstein (Addgene plasmid # 130265 ; http://n2t.net/addgene:130265 ; RRID:Addgene_130265)
